>Addgene plasmid #124827 | pCS-CG-WT-Cer-VWF | addgene full sequence | sequence record 243867 | Addgene NGS Result
GACATTGATTATTGACTAGTTATTAATAGTAATCAATTACGGGGTCATTAGTTCATAGCCCATATATGGA
GTTCCGCGTTACATAACTTACGGTAAATGGCCCGCCTGGCTGACCGCCCAACGACCCCCGCCCATTGACG
TCAATAATGACGTATGTTCCCATAGTAACGCCAATAGGGACTTTCCATTGACGTCAATGGGTGGAGTATT
TACGGTAAACTGCCCACTTGGCAGTACATCAAGTGTATCATATGCCAAGTACGCCCCCTATTGACGTCAA
TGACGGTAAATGGCCCGCCTGGCATTATGCCCAGTACATGACCTTATGGGACTTTCCTACTTGGCAGTAC
ATCTACGTATTAGTCATCGCTATTACCATGGTGATGCGGTTTTGGCAGTACATCAATGGGCGTGGATAGC
GGTTTGACTCACGGGGATTTCCAAGTCTCCACCCCATTGACGTCAATGGGAGTTTGTTTTGGCACCAAAA
TCAACGGGACTTTCCAAAATGTCGTAACAACTCCGCCCCATTGACGCAAATGGGCGGTAGGCGTGTACGG
TGGGAGGTCTATATAAGCAGCGCGTTTTGCCTGTACTGGGTCTCTCTGGTTAGACCAGATCTGAGCCTGG
GAGCTCTCTGGCTAACTAGGGAACCCACTGCTTAAGCCTCAATAAAGCTTGCCTTGAGTGCTTCAAGTAG
TGTGTGCCCGTCTGTTGTGTGACTCTGGTAACTAGAGATCCCTCAGACCCTTTTAGTCAGTGTGGAAAAT
CTCTAGCAGTGGCGCCCGAACAGGGACTTGAAAGCGAAAGGGAAACCAGAGGAGCTCTCTCGACGCAGGA
CTCGGCTTGCTGAAGCGCGCACGGCAAGAGGCGAGGGGCGGCGACTGGTGAGTACGCCAAAAATTTTGAC
TAGCGGAGGCTAGAAGGAGAGAGATGGGTGCGAGAGCGTCAGTATTAAGCGGGGGAGAATTAGATCGCGA
TGGGAAAAAATTCGGTTAAGGCCAGGGGGAAAGAAAAAATATAAATTAAAACATATAGTATGGGCAAGCA
GGGAGCTAGAACGATTCGCAGTTAATCCTGGCCTGTTAGAAACATCAGAAGGCTGTAGACAAATACTGGG
ACAGCTACAACCATCCCTTCAGACAGGATCAGAAGAACTTAGATCATTATATAATACAGTAGCAACCCTC
TATTGTGTGCATCAAAGGATAGAGATAAAAGACACCAAGGAAGCTTTAGACAAGATAGAGGAAGAGCAAA
ACAAAAGTAAGACCACCGCACAGCAAGCGGCCGCTGATCTTCAGACCTGGAGGAGGAGATATGAGGGACA
ATTGGAGAAGTGAATTATATAAATATAAAGTAGTAAAAATTGAACCATTAGGAGTAGCACCCACCAAGGC
AAAGAGAAGAGTGGTGCAGAGAGAAAAAAGAGCAGTGGGAATAGGAGCTTTGTTCCTTGGGTTCTTGGGA
GCAGCAGGAAGCACTATGGGCGCAGCGTCAATGACGCTGACGGTACAGGCCAGACAATTATTGTCTGGTA
TAGTGCAGCAGCAGAACAATTTGCTGAGGGCTATTGAGGCGCAACAGCATCTGTTGCAACTCACAGTCTG
GGGCATCAAGCAGCTCCAGGCAAGAATCCTGGCTGTGGAAAGATACCTAAAGGATCAACAGCTCCTGGGG
ATTTGGGGTTGCTCTGGAAAACTCATTTGCACCACTGCTGTGCCTTGGAATGCTAGTTGGAGTAATAAAT
CTCTGGAACAGATTTGGAATCACACGACCTGGATGGAGTGGGACAGAGAAATTAACAATTACACAAGCTT
AATACACTCCTTAATTGAAGAATCGCAAAACCAGCAAGAAAAGAATGAACAAGAATTATTGGAATTAGAT
AAATGGGCAAGTTTGTGGAATTGGTTTAACATAACAAATTGGCTGTGGTATATAAAATTATTCATAATGA
TAGTAGGAGGCTTGGTAGGTTTAAGAATAGTTTTTGCTGTACTTTCTATAGTGAATAGAGTTAGGCAGGG
ATATTCACCATTATCGTTTCAGACCCACCTCCCAACCCCGAGGGGACCCGACAGGCCCGAAGGAATAGAA
GAAGAAGGTGGAGAGAGAGACAGAGACAGATCCATTCGATTAGTGAACGGATCCCCCGGGCTGCAGGAAT
TCGATTAATAGTAATCAATTACGGGGTCATTAGTTCATAGCCCATATATGGAGTTCCGCGTTACATAACT
TACGGTAAATGGCCCGCCTGGCTGACCGCCCAACGACCCCCGCCCATTGACGTCAATAATGACGTATGTT
CCCATAGTAACGCCAATAGGGACTTTCCATTGACGTCAATGGGTGGAGTATTTACGGTAAACTGCCCACT
TGGCAGTACATCAAGTGTATCATATGCCAAGTACGCCCCCTATTGACGTCAATGACGGTAAATGGCCCGC
CTGGCATTATGCCCAGTACATGACCTTATGGGACTTTCCTACTTGGCAGTACATCTACGTATTAGTCATC
GCTATTACCATGGTGATGCGGTTTTGGCAGTACATCAATGGGCGTGGATAGCGGTTTGACTCACGGGGAT
TTCCAAGTCTCCACCCCATTGACGTCAATGGGAGTTTGTTTTGGCACCAAAATCAACGGGACTTTCCAAA
ATGTCGTAACAACTCCGCCCCATTGACGCAAATGGGCGGTAGGCGTGTACGGTGGGAGGTCTATATAAGC
AGAGCTGGTTTAGTGAACCGTCAGATCCGCTAGCAGGCGCGCCAGTCGACTCCCGGGATCCCAATTCCCG
CAGCCCTCATTTGCAGGGGAAGATGATTCCTGCCAGATTTGCCGGGGTGCTGCTTGCTCTGGCCCTCATT
TTGCCAGGGACCCTTTGTGCAGAAGGAACTCGCGGCAGGTCATCCACGGCCCGATGCAGCCTTTTCGGAA
GTGACTTCGTCAACACCTTTGATGGGAGCATGTACAGCTTTGCGGGATACTGCAGTTACCTCCTGGCAGG
GGGCTGCCAGAAACGCTCCTTCTCGATTATTGGGGACTTCCAGAATGGCAAGAGAGTGAGCCTCTCCGTG
TATCTTGGGGAATTTTTTGACATCCATTTGTTTGTCAATGGTACCGTGACACAGGGGGACCAAAGAGTCT
CCATGCCCTATGCCTCCAAAGGGCTGTATCTAGAAACTGAGGCTGGGTACTACAAGCTGTCCGGTGAGGC
CTATGGCTTTGTGGCCAGGATCGATGGCAGCGGCAACTTTCAAGTCCTGCTGTCAGACAGATACTTCAAC
AAGACCTGCGGGCTGTGTGGCAACTTTAACATCTTTGCTGAAGATGACTTTATGACCCAAGAAGGGACCT
TGACCTCGGACCCTTATGACTTTGCCAACTCATGGGCTCTGAGCAGTGGAGAACAGTGGTGTGAACGGGC
ATCTCCTCCCAGCAGCTCATGCAACATCTCCTCTGGGGAAATGCAGAAGGGCCTGTGGGAGCAGTGCCAG
CTTCTGAAGAGCACCTCGGTGTTTGCCCGCTGCCACCCTCTGGTGGACCCCGAGCCTTTTGTGGCCCTGT
GTGAGAAGACTTTGTGTGAGTGTGCTGGGGGGCTGGAGTGCGCCTGCCCTGCCCTCCTGGAGTACGCCCG
GACCTGTGCCCAGGAGGGAATGGTGCTGTACGGCTGGACCGACCACAGCGCGTGCAGCCCAGTGTGCCCT
GCTGGTATGGAGTATAGGCAGTGTGTGTCCCCTTGCGCCAGGACCTGCCAGAGCCTGCACATCAATGAAA
TGTGTCAGGAGCGATGCGTGGATGGCTGCAGCTGCCCTGAGGGACAGCTCCTGGATGAAGGCCTCTGCGT
GGAGAGCACCGAGTGTCCCTGCGTGCATTCCGGAAAGCGCTACCCTCCCGGCACCTCCCTCTCTCGAGAC
TGCAACACCTGCATTTGCCGAAACAGCCAGTGGATCTGCAGCAATGAAGAATGTCCAGGGGAGTGCCTTG
TCACAGGTCAATCACACTTCAAGAGCTTTGACAACAGATACTTCACCTTCAGTGGGATCTGCCAGTACCT
GCTGGCCCGGGATTGCCAGGACCACTCCTTCTCCATTGTCATTGAGACTGTCCAGTGTGCTGATGACCGC
GACGCTGTGTGCACCCGCTCCGTCACCGTCCGGCTGCCTGGCCTGCACAACAGCCTTGTGAAACTGAAGC
ATGGGGCAGGAGTTGCCATGGATGGCCAGGACGTCCAGCTCCCCCTCCTGAAAGGTGACCTCCGCATCCA
GCATACAGTGACGGCCTCCGTGCGCCTCAGCTACGGGGAGGACCTGCAGATGGACTGGGATGGCCGCGGG
AGGCTGCTGGTGAAGCTGTCCCCCGTCTATGCCGGGAAGACCTGCGGCCTGTGTGGGAATTACAATGGCA
ACCAGGGCGACGACTTCCTTACCCCCTCTGGGCTGGCGGAGCCCCGGGTGGAGGACTTCGGGAACGCCTG
GAAGCTGCACGGGGACTGCCAGGACCTGCAGAAGCAGCACAGCGATCCCTGCGCCCTCAACCCGCGCATG
ACCAGGTTCTCCGAGGAGGCGTGCGCGGTCCTGACGTCCCCCACATTCGAGGCCTGCCATCGTGCCGTCA
GCCCGCTGCCCTACCTGCGGAACTGCCGCTACGACGTGTGCTCCTGCTCGGACGGCCGCGAGTGCCTGTG
CGGCGCCCTGGCCAGCTATGCCGCGGCCTGCGCGGGGAGAGGCGTGCGCGTCGCGTGGCGCGAGCCAGGC
CGCTGTGAGCTGAACTGCCCGAAAGGCCAGGTGTACCTGCAGTGCGGGACCCCCTGCAACCTGACCTGCC
GCTCTCTCTCTTACCCGGATGAGGAATGCAATGAGGCCTGCCTGGAGGGCTGCTTCTGCCCCCCAGGGCT
CTACATGGATGAGAGGGGGGACTGCGTGCCCAAGGCCCAGTGCCCCTGTTACTATGACGGTGAGATCTTC
CAGCCAGAAGACATCTTCTCAGACCATCACACCATGTGCTACTGTGAGGATGGCTTCATGCACTGTACCA
TGAGTGGAGTCCCCGGAAGCTTGCTGCCTGACGCTGTCCTCAGCAGTCCCCTGTCTCATCGCAGCAAAAG
GAGCCTATCCTGTCGGCCCCCCATGGTCAAGCTGGTGTGTCCCGCTGACAACCTGCGGGCTGAAGGGCTC
GAGTGTACCAAAACGTGCCAGAACTATGACCTGGAGTGCATGAGCATGGGCTGTGTCTCTGGCTGCCTCT
GCCCCCCGGGCATGGTCCGGCATGAGAACAGATGTGTGGCCCTGGAAAGGTGTCCCTGCTTCCATCAGGG
CAAGGAGTATGCCCCTGGAGAAACAGTGAAGATTGGCTGCAACACTTGTGTCTGTCGGGACCGGAAGTGG
AACTGCACAGACCATGTGTGTGATGCCACGTGCTCCACGATCGGCATGGCCCACTACCTCACCTTCGACG
GGCTCAAATACCTGTTCCCCGGGGAGTGCCAGTACGTTCTGGTGCAGGATTACTGCGGCAGTAACCCTGG
GACCTTTCGGATCCTAGTGGGGAATAAGGGATGCAGCCACCCCTCAGTGAAATGCAAGAAACGGGTCACC
ATCCTGGTGGAGGGAGGAGAGATTGAGCTGTTTGACGGGGAGGTGAATGTGAAGAGGCCCATGAAGGATG
AGACTCACTTTGAGGTGGTGGAGTCTGGCCGGTACATCATTCTGCTGCTGGGCAAAGCCCTCTCCGTGGT
CTGGGACCGCCACCTGAGCATCTCCGTGGTCCTGAAGCAGACATACCAGGAGAAAGTGTGTGGCCTGTGT
GGGAATTTTGATGGCATCCAGAACAATGACCTCACCAGCAGCAACCTCCAAGTGGAGGAAGACCCTGTGG
ACTTTGGGAACTCCTGGAAAGTGAGCTCGCAGTGTGCTGACACCAGAAAAGTGCCTCTGGACTCATCCCC
TGCCACCTGCCATAACAACATCATGAAGCAGACGATGGTGGATTCCTCCTGTAGAATCCTTACCAGTGAC
GTCTTCCAGGACTGCAACAAGCTGGTGGACCCCGAGCCATATCTGGATGTCTGCATTTACGACACCTGCT
CCTGTGAGTCCATTGGGGACTGCGCCTGCTTCTGCGACACCATTGCTGCCTATGCCCACGTGTGTGCCCA
GCATGGCAAGGTGGTGACCTGGAGGACGGCCACATTGTGCCCCCAGAGCTGCGAGGAGAGGAATCTCCGG
GAGAACGGGTATGAGTGTGAGTGGCGCTATAACAGCTGTGCACCTGCCTGTCAAGTCACGTGTCAGCACC
CTGAGCCACTGGCCTGCCCTGTGCAGTGTGTGGAGGGCTGCCATGCCCACTGCCCTCCAGGGAAAATCCT
GGATGAGCTTTTGCAGACCTGCGTTGACCCTGAAGACTGTCCAGTGTGTGAGGTGGCTGGCCGGCGTTTT
GCCTCAGGAAAGAAAGTCACCTTGAATCCCAGTGACCCTGAGCACTGCCAGATTTGCCACTGTGATGTTG
TCAACCTCACCTGTGAAGCCTGCCAGGAGCCGGGAGGCCTGGTGGTGCCTCCCACAGATGCCCCGGTGAG
CCCCACCACTCTGTATGTGGAGGACATCTTCGAAATGGTGAGCAAGGGCGAGGAGCTGTTCACCGGGGTG
GTGCCCATCCTGGTCGAGCTGGACGGCGACGTAAACGGCCACAAGTTCAGCGTGTCCGGCGAGGGCGAGG
GCGATGCCACCTACGGCAAGCTGACCCTGAAGTTCATCTGCACCACCGGCAAGCTGCCCGTGCCCTGGCC
CACCCTCGTGACCACCCTGACCTGGGGCGTGCAGTGCTTCAGCCGCTACCCCGACCACATGAAGCAGCAC
GACTTCTTCAAGTCCGCCATGCCCGAAGGCTACGTCCAGGAGCGCACCATCTTCTTCAAGGACGACGGCA
ACTACAAGACCCGCGCCGAGGTGAAGTTCGAGGGCGACACCCTGGTGAACCGCATCGAGCTGAAGGGCAT
CGACTTCAAGGAGGACGGCAACATCCTGGGGCACAAGCTGGAGTACAACTACATCAGCCACAACGTCTAT
ATCACCGCCGACAAGCAGAAGAACGGCATCAAGGCCAACTTCAAGATCCGCCACAACATCGAGGACGGCA
GCGTGCAGCTCGCCGACCACTACCAGCAGAACACCCCCATCGGCGACGGCCCCGTGCTGCTGCCCGACAA
CCACTACCTGAGCACCCAGTCCGCCCTGAGCAAAGACCCCAACGAGAAGCGCGATCACATGGTCCTGCTG
GAGTTCGTGACCGCCGCCGGGATCACTCTCGGCATGGACGAGTTCGAACCGCCATTGCACGATTTCTACT
GCAGCAGGCTACTGGACCTGGTCTTCCTGCTGGATGGCTCCTCCAGGCTGTCCGAGGCTGAGTTTGAAGT
GCTGAAGGCCTTTGTGGTGGACATGATGGAGCGGCTGCGCATCTCCCAGAAGTGGGTCCGCGTGGCCGTG
GTGGAGTACCACGACGGCTCCCACGCCTACATCGGGCTCAAGGACCGGAAGCGACCGTCAGAGCTGCGGC
GCATTGCCAGCCAGGTGAAGTATGCGGGCAGCCAGGTGGCCTCCACCAGCGAGGTCTTGAAATACACACT
GTTCCAAATCTTCAGCAAGATCGACCGCCCTGAAGCCTCCCGCATCGCCCTGCTCCTGATGGCCAGCCAG
GAGCCCCAACGGATGTCCCGGAACTTTGTCCGCTACGTCCAGGGCCTGAAGAAGAAGAAGGTCATTGTGA
TCCCGGTGGGCATTGGGCCCCATGCCAACCTCAAGCAGATCCGCCTCATCGAGAAGCAGGCCCCTGAGAA
CAAGGCCTTCGTGCTGAGCAGTGTGGATGAGCTGGAGCAGCAAAGGGACGAGATCGTTAGCTACCTCTGT
GACCTTGCCCCTGAAGCCCCTCCTCCTACTCTGCCCCCCCACATGGCACAAGTTAACGTAGGTCCGGGGC
TCTTGGGGGTTTCGACCCTGGGGCCCAAGAGGAACTCCATGGTTCTGGATGTGGCGTTCGTCCTGGAAGG
ATCGGACAAAATTGGTGAAGCCGACTTCAACAGGAGCAAGGAGTTCATGGAGGAGGTGATTCAGCGGATG
GATGTGGGCCAGGACAGCATCCACGTCACGGTGCTGCAGTACTCCTACATGGTGACCGTGGAGTACCCCT
TCAGCGAGGCACAGTCCAAAGGGGACATCCTGCAGCGGGTGCGAGAGATCCGCTACCAGGGCGGCAACAG
GACCAACACTGGGCTGGCCCTGCGGTACCTCTCTGACCACAGCTTCTTGGTCAGCCAGGGTGACCGGGAG
CAGGCGCCCAACCTGGTCTACATGGTCACCGGAAATCCTGCCTCTGATGAGATCAAGAGGCTGCCTGGAG
ACATCCAGGTGGTGCCCATTGGAGTGGGCCCTAATGCCAACGTGCAGGAGCTGGAGAGGATTGGCTGGCC
CAATGCCCCTATCCTCATCCAGGACTTTGAGACGCTCCCCCGAGAGGCTCCTGACCTGGTGCTGCAGAGT
TGTTGTACCGGTGAGGGGCTGCAGATCCCCACCCTCTCCCCTGCACCTGACTGCAGCCAGCCCCTGGACG
TGATCCTTCTCCTGGATGGCTCCTCCAGTTTCCCAGCTTCTTATTTTGATGAAATGAAGAGTTTCGCCAA
GGCTTTCATTTCAAAAGCCAATATAGGGCCTCGTCTCACTCAGGTGTCAGTGCTGCAGTATGGAAGCATC
ACCACCATTGACGTGCCATGGAACGTGGTCCCGGAGAAAGCCCATTTGCTGAGCCTTGTGGACGTCATGC
AGCGGGAGGGAGGCCCCAGCCAAATCGGGGATGCCTTGGGCTTTGCTGTGCGATACTTGACTTCAGAAAT
GCATGGTGCCAGGCCGGGAGCCTCAAAGGCGGTGGTCATCCTGGTCACGGACGTCTCTGTGGATTCAGTG
GATGCAGCAGCTGATGCCGCCAGGTCCAACAGAGTGACAGTGTTCCCTATTGGAATTGGAGATCGCTACG
ATGCAGCCCAGCTACGGATCTTGGCAGGCCCAGCAGGCGACTCCAACGTGGTGAAGCTCCAGCGAATCGA
AGACCTCCCTACCATGGTCACCTTGGGCAATTCCTTCCTCCACAAACTGTGCTCTGGATTTGTTAGGATT
TGCATGGATGAGGATGGGAATGAGAAGAGGCCCGGGGACGTCTGGACCTTGCCAGACCAGTGCCACACCG
TGACTTGCCAGCCAGATGGCCAGACCTTGCTGAAGAGTCATCGGGTCAACTGTGACCGGGGGCTGAGGCC
TTCGTGCCCTAACAGCCAGTCCCCTGTTAAAGTGGAAGAGACCTGTGGCTGCCGCTGGACCTGCCCCTGC
GTGTGCACAGGCAGCTCCACTCGGCACATCGTGACCTTTGATGGGCAGAATTTCAAGCTGACTGGCAGCT
GTTCTTATGTCCTATTTCAAAACAAGGAGCAGGACCTGGAGGTGATTCTCCATAATGGTGCCTGCAGCCC
TGGAGCAAGGCAGGGCTGCATGAAATCCATCGAGGTGAAGCACAGTGCCCTCTCCGTCGAGCTGCACAGT
GACATGGAGGTGACGGTGAATGGGAGACTGGTCTCTGTTCCTTACGTGGGTGGGAACATGGAAGTCAACG
TTTATGGTGCCATCATGCATGAGGTCAGATTCAATCACCTTGGTCACATCTTCACATTCACTCCACAAAA
CAATGAGTTCCAACTGCAGCTCAGCCCCAAGACTTTTGCTTCAAAGACGTATGGTCTGTGTGGGATCTGT
GATGAGAACGGAGCCAATGACTTCATGCTGAGGGATGGCACAGTCACCACAGACTGGAAAACACTTGTTC
AGGAATGGACTGTGCAGCGGCCAGGGCAGACGTGCCAGCCCATCCTGGAGGAGCAGTGTCTTGTCCCCGA
CAGCTCCCACTGCCAGGTCCTCCTCTTACCACTGTTTGCTGAATGCCACAAGGTCCTGGCTCCAGCCACA
TTCTATGCCATCTGCCAGCAGGACAGTTGCCACCAGGAGCAAGTGTGTGAGGTGATCGCCTCTTATGCCC
ACCTCTGTCGGACCAACGGGGTCTGCGTTGACTGGAGGACACCTGATTTCTGTGCTATGTCATGCCCACC
ATCTCTGGTCTACAACCACTGTGAGCATGGCTGTCCCCGGCACTGTGATGGCAACGTGAGCTCCTGTGGG
GACCATCCCTCCGAAGGCTGTTTCTGCCCTCCAGATAAAGTCATGTTGGAAGGCAGCTGTGTCCCTGAAG
AGGCCTGCACTCAGTGCATTGGTGAGGATGGAGTCCAGCACCAGTTCCTGGAAGCCTGGGTCCCGGACCA
CCAGCCCTGTCAGATCTGCACATGCCTCAGCGGGCGGAAGGTCAACTGCACAACGCAGCCCTGCCCCACG
GCCAAAGCTCCCACGTGTGGCCTGTGTGAAGTAGCCCGCCTCCGCCAGAATGCAGACCAGTGCTGCCCCG
AGTATGAGTGTGTGTGTGACCCAGTGAGCTGTGACCTGCCCCCAGTGCCTCACTGTGAACGTGGCCTCCA
GCCCACACTGACCAACCCTGGCGAGTGCAGACCCAACTTCACCTGCGCCTGCAGGAAGGAGGAGTGCAAA
AGAGTGTCCCCACCCTCCTGCCCCCCGCACCGTTTGCCCACCCTTCGGAAGACCCAGTGCTGTGATGAGT
ATGAGTGTGCCTGCAACTGTGTCAACTCCACAGTGAGCTGTCCCCTTGGGTACTTGGCCTCAACCGCCAC
CAATGACTGTGGCTGTACCACAACCACCTGCCTTCCCGACAAGGTGTGTGTCCACCGAAGCACCATCTAC
CCTGTGGGCCAGTTCTGGGAGGAGGGCTGCGATGTGTGCACCTGCACCGACATGGAGGATGCCGTGATGG
GCCTCCGCGTGGCCCAGTGCTCCCAGAAGCCCTGTGAGGACAGCTGTCGGTCGGGCTTCACTTACGTTCT
GCATGAAGGCGAGTGCTGTGGAAGGTGCCTGCCATCTGCCTGTGAGGTGGTGACTGGCTCACCGCGGGGG
GACTCCCAGTCTTCCTGGAAGAGTGTCGGCTCCCAGTGGGCCTCCCCGGAGAACCCCTGCCTCATCAATG
AGTGTGTCCGAGTGAAGGAGGAGGTCTTTATACAACAAAGGAACGTCTCCTGCCCCCAGCTGGAGGTCCC
TGTCTGCCCCTCGGGCTTTCAGCTGAGCTGTAAGACCTCAGCGTGCTGCCCAAGCTGTCGCTGTGAGCGC
ATGGAGGCCTGCATGCTCAATGGCACTGTCATTGGGCCCGGGAAGACTGTGATGATCGATGTGTGCACGA
CCTGCCGCTGCATGGTGCAGGTGGGGGTCATCTCTGGATTCAAGCTGGAGTGCAGGAAGACCACCTGCAA
CCCCTGCCCCCTGGGTTACAAGGAAGAAAATAACACAGGTGAATGTTGTGGGAGATGTTTGCCTACGGCT
TGCACCATTCAGCTAAGAGGAGGACAGATCATGACACTGAAGCGTGATGAGACGCTCCAGGATGGCTGTG
ATACTCACTTCTGCAAGGTCAATGAGAGAGGAGAGTACTTCTGGGAGAAGAGGGTCACAGGCTGCCCACC
CTTTGATGAACACAAGTGTCTGGCTGAGGGAGGTAAAATTATGAAAATTCCAGGCACCTGCTGTGACACA
TGTGAGGAGCCTGAGTGCAACGACATCACTGCCAGGCTGCAGTATGTCAAGGTGGGAAGCTGTAAGTCTG
AAGTAGAGGTGGATATCCACTACTGCCAGGGCAAATGTGCCAGCAAAGCCATGTACTCCATTGACATCAA
CGATGTGCAGGACCAGTGCTCCTGCTGCTCTCCGACACGGACGGAGCCCATGCAGGTGGCCCTGCACTGC
ACCAATGGCTCTGTTGTGTACCATGAGGTTCTCAATGCCATGGAGTGCAAATGCTCCCCCAGGAAGTGCA
GCAAGTGAGAATTGCTAGCGCCGCCACCATGATTCCTGCCAGATTTGCCGGGGTGCTGCTTGCTCTGGCC
CTCATTTTGCCAGGGACCCTTTGTACCGGTCCGCGGGTTAACTTCGAAAACCTGTACTTCCAGGGCCATC
ACCATCACCATCACTGACTCGAGACCTAGAAAAACATGGAGCAATCACAAGTAGCAATACAGCAGCTACC
AATGCTGATTGTGCCTGGCTAGAAGCACAAGAGGAGGAGGAGGTGGGTTTTCCAGTCACACCTCAGGTAC
CTTTAAGACCAATGACTTACAAGGCAGCTGTAGATCTTAGCCACTTTTTAAAAGAAAAGGGGGGACTGGA
AGGGCTAATTCACTCCCAACGAAGACAAGATATCCTTGATCTGTGGATCTACCACACACAAGGCTACTTC
CCTGATTGGCAGAACTACACACCAGGGCCAGGGATCAGATATCCACTGACCTTTGGATGGTGCTACAAGC
TAGTACCAGTTGAGCAAGAGAAGGTAGAAGAAGCCAATGAAGGAGAGAACACCCGCTTGTTACACCCTGT
GAGCCTGCATGGGATGGATGACCCGGAGAGAGAAGTATTAGAGTGGAGGTTTGACAGCCGCCTAGCATTT
CATCACATGGCCCGAGAGCTGCATCCGGACTGTACTGGGTCTCTCTGGTTAGACCAGATCTGAGCCTGGG
AGCTCTCTGGCTAACTAGGGAACCCACTGCTTAAGCCTCAATAAAGCTTGCCTTGAGTGCTTCAAGTAGT
GTGTGCCCGTCTGTTGTGTGACTCTGGTAACTAGAGATCCCTCAGACCCTTTTAGTCAGTGTGGAAAATC
TCTAGCAGGGCCCGTTTAAACCCGCTGATCAGCCTCGACTGTGCCTTCTAGTTGCCAGCCATCTGTTGTT
TGCCCCTCCCCCGTGCCTTCCTTGACCCTGGAAGGTGCCACTCCCACTGTCCTTTCCTAATAAAATGAGG
AAATTGCATCGCATTGTCTGAGTAGGTGTCATTCTATTCTGGGGGGTGGGGTGGGGCAGGACAGCAAGGG
GGAGGATTGGGAAGACAATAGCAGGCATGCTGGGGATGCGGTGGGCTCTATGGCTTCTGAGGCGGAAAGA
ACCAGCTGGGGCTCTAGGGGGTATCCCC
[124 nt withheld, positions 13119-13242]
C
[91 nt withheld, positions 13244-13334]
A
[49 nt withheld, positions 13336-13384]
CCTTTGACGTTGGAGTCCACGTTCTTT
[37 nt withheld, positions 13412-13448]
ACCCTATCTCGGTCTATTCTTTTGATTTATAAGGGATTTTGCCGATTTCGGCCTATTGGTTAAAAAATGA
GCTGATTTAACAAAAATTTAACGCGAATTAATTCTGTGGAATGTGTGTCAGTTAGGGTGTGGAAAGTCCC
CAGGCTCCCCAGCAGGCAGAAGTATGCAAAGCATGCATCTCAATTAGTCAGCAACCAGGTGTGGAAAGTC
CCCAGGCTCCCCAGCAGGCAGAAGTATGCAAAGCATGCATCTCAATTAGTCAGCAACCATAGTCCCGCCC
CTAACTCCGCCCATCCCGCCCCTAACTCCGCCCAGTTCCGCCCATTCTCCGCCCCATGGCTGACTAATTT
TTTTTATTTATGCAGAGGCCGAGGCCGCCTCTGCCTCTGAGCTATTCCAGAAGTAGTGAGGAGGCTTTTT
TGGAGGCCTAGGCTTTTGCAAAAAGCTCCCGGGAGCTTGTATATCCATTTTCGGATCTGATCAGCACGTG
TTGACAATTAATCATCGGCATAGTATATCGGCATAGTATAATACGACAAGGTGAGGAACTAAACCATGGC
CAAGTTGACCAGTGCCGTTCCGGTGCTCACCGCGCGCGACGTCGCCGGAGCGGTCGAGTTCTGGACCGAC
CGGCTCGGGTTCTCCCGGGACTTCGTGGAGGACGACTTCGCCGGTGTGGTCCGGGACGACGTGACCCTGT
TCATCAGCGCGGTCCAGGACCAGGTGGTGCCGGACAACACCCTGGCCTGGGTGTGGGTGCGCGGCCTGGA
CGAGCTGTACGCCGAGTGGTCGGAGGTCGTGTCCACGAACTTCCGGGACGCCTCCGGGCCGGCCATGACC
GAGATCGGCGAGCAGCCGTGGGGGCGGGAGTTCGCCCTGCGCGACCCGGCCGGCAACTGCGTGCACTTCG
TGGCCGAGGAGCAGGACTGACACGTGCTACGAGATTTCGATTCCACCGCCGCCTTCTATGAAAGGTTGGG
CTTCGGAATCGTTTTCCGGGACGCCGGCTGGATGATCCTCCAGCGCGGGGATCTCATGCTGGAGTTCTTC
GCCCACCCCAACTTGTTTATTGCAGCTTATAATGGTTACAAATAAAGCAATAGCATCACAAATTTCACAA
ATAAAGCATTTTTTTCACTGCATTCTAGTTGTGGTTTGTCCAAACTCATCAATGTATCTTATCATGTCTG
TATACCGTCGACCTCTAGCTAGAGCTTGGCGTAATCATGGTCATAGCTGTTTCCTGTGTGAAATTGTTAT
CCGCTCACAATTCCACACAACATACGAGCCGGAAGCATAAAGTGTAAAGCCTGGGGTGCCTAATGAGTGA
GCTAACTCACATTAATTGCGTTGCGCTCACTGCCCGCTTTCCAGTCGGGAAACCTGTCGTGCCAGCTGCA
TTAATGAATCGGCCAACGCGCGGGGAGAGGCGGTTTGCGTATTGGGCGCTCTTCCGCTTCCTCGCTCACT
GACTCGCTGCGCTCGGTCGTTCGGCTGCGGCGAGCGGTATCAGCTCACTCAAAGGCGGTAATACGGTTAT
CCACAGAATCAGGGGATAACGCAGGAAAGAACATGTGAGCAAAAGGCCAGCAAAAGGCCAGGAACCGTAA
AAAGGCCGCGTTGCTGGCGTTTTTCCATAGGCTCCGCCCCCCTGACGAGCATCACAAAAATCGACGCTCA
AGTCAGAGGTGGCGAAACCCGACAGGACTATAAAGATACCAGGCGTTTCCCCCTGGAAGCTCCCTCGTGC
GCTCTCCTGTTCCGACCCTGCCGCTTACCGGATACCTGTCCGCCTTTCTCCCTTCGGGAAGCGTGGCGCT
TTCTCATAGCTCACGCTGTAGGTATCTCAGTTCGGTGTAGGTCGTTCGCTCCAAGCTGGGCTGTGTGCAC
GAACCCCCCGTTCAGCCCGACCGCTGCGCCTTATCCGGTAACTATCGTCTTGAGTCCAACCCGGTAAGAC
ACGACTTATCGCCACTGGCAGCAGCCACTGGTAACAGGATTAGCAGAGCGAGGTATGTAGGCGGTGCTAC
AGAGTTCTTGAAGTGGTGGCCTAACTACGGCTACACTAGAAGAACAGTATTTGGTATCTGCGCTCTGCTG
AAGCCAGTTACCTTCGGAAAAAGAGTTGGTAGCTCTTGATCCGGCAAACAAACCACCGCTGGTAGCGGTG
GTTTTTTTGTTTGCAAGCAGCAGATTACGCGCAGAAAAAAAGGATCTCAAGAAGATCCTTTGATCTTTTC
TACGGGGTCTGACGCTCAGTGGAACGAAAACTCACGTTAAGGGATTTTGGTCATGAGATTATCAAAAAGG
ATCTTCACCTAGATCCTTTTAAATTAAAAATGAAGTTTTAAATCAATCTAAAGTATATATGAGTAAACTT
GGTCTGACAGTTACCAATGCTTAATCAGTGAGGCACCTATCTCAGCGATCTGTCTATTTCGTTCATCCAT
AGTTGCCTGACTCCCCGTCGTGTAGATAACTACGATACGGGAGGGCTTACCATCTGGCCCCAGTGCTGCA
ATGATACCGCGAGACCCACGCTCACCGGCTCCAGATTTATCAGCAATAAACCAGCCAGCCGGAAGGGCCG
AGCGCAGAAGTGGTCCTGCAACTTTATCCGCCTCCATCCAGTCTATTAATTGTTGCCGGGAAGCTAGAGT
AAGTAGTTCGCCAGTTAATAGTTTGCGCAACGTTGTTGCCATTGCTACAGGCATCGTGGTGTCACGCTCG
TCGTTTGGTATGGCTTCATTCAGCTCCGGTTCCCAACGATCAAGGCGAGTTACATGATCCCCCATGTTGT
GCAAAAAAGCGGTTAGCTCCTTCGGTCCTCCGATCGTTGTCAGAAGTAAGTTGGCCGCAGTGTTATCACT
CATGGTTATGGCAGCACTGCATAATTCTCTTACTGTCATGCCATCCGTAAGATGCTTTTCTGTGACTGGT
GAGTACTCAACCAAGTCATTCTGAGAATAGTGTATGCGGCGACCGAGTTGCTCTTGCCCGGCGTCAATAC
GGGATAATACCGCGCCACATAGCAGAACTTTAAAAGTGCTCATCATTGGAAAACGTTCTTCGGGGCGAAA
ACTCTCAAGGATCTTACCGCTGTTGAGATCCAGTTCGATGTAACCCACTCGTGCACCCAACTGATCTTCA
GCATCTTTTACTTTCACCAGCGTTTCTGGGTGAGCAAAAACAGGAAGGCAAAATGCCGCAAAAAAGGGAA
TAAGGGCGACACGGAAATGTTGAATACTCATACTCTTCCTTTTTCAATATTATTGAAGCATTTATCAGGG
TTATTGTCTCATGAGCGGATACATATTTGAATGTATTTAGAAAAATAAACAAATAGGGGTTCCGCGCACA
TTTCCCCGAAAAGTGCCACCTGACGTCGACGGATCGGGAGATCTCCCGATCCCCTATGGTGCACTCTCAG
TACAATCTGCTCTGATGCCGCATAGTTAAGCCAGTATCTGCTCCCTGCTTGTGTGTTGGAGGTCGCTGAG
TAGTGCGCGAGCAAAATTTAAGCTACAACAAGGCAAGGCTTGACCGACAATTGCATGAAGAATCTGCTTA
GGGTTAGGCGTTTTGCGCTGCTTCGCGATGTACGGGCCAGATATACGCGTT
Features (pLannotate 1.2.2; 29 found; start..end, strand, type, name):
      1..380     +  enhancer       CMV enhancer: human cytomegalovirus immediate early enhancer
    381..580     +  promoter       CMV promoter: human cytomegalovirus (CMV) immediate early promoter
    598..778     +  LTR            5' LTR (truncated): truncated 5' long terminal repeat (LTR) from HIV-1
    825..950     +  misc_feature   HIV-1 Ψ: packaging signal of human immunodeficiency virus type 1
    934..1297    +  CDS            HIV-1 gag (fragment): gag protein from human immunodeficiency virus 1; gag
   1443..1676    +  misc_feature   RRE: The Rev response element (RRE) of HIV-1 allows for Rev-dependent mRNA export from the nucleus to the cytoplasm.
   2053..2154    +  CDS            Rev (fragment): human immunodeficiency virus 1 (HIV-1) Rev protein; rev; enhances nuclear export of unspliced and incompletely spliced viral mRNAs
   2229..2532    +  enhancer       CMV enhancer: human cytomegalovirus immediate early enhancer
   2533..2736    +  promoter       CMV promoter: human cytomegalovirus (CMV) immediate early promoter
   2823..11975   +  CDS            VWF: VWF_HUMAN - Also known as F8VWF. Experimental evidence at protein level: Swiss-Prot protein existence level 1. Important in the maintenance of hemostasis, it promotes adhesion of platelets to the sites of vascular injury by forming a molecular bridge between sub-endothelial collagen matrix and platelet- surface receptor complex GPIb-IX-V. Also acts as a chaperone for coagulation factor VIII, delivering it to the site of injury, stabilizing its heterodimeric structure and protecting it from premature clearance from plasma. From Homo sapiens (Human).
  12086..12104   +  CDS            TEV site (fragment): tobacco etch virus (TEV) protease recognition and cleavage site
  12121..12630   +  CDS            nef (fragment): NEF_HV1LA - Experimental evidence at protein level: Swiss-Prot protein existence level 1. Extracellular Nef protein targets CD4(+) T-lymphocytes for apoptosis by interacting with CXCR4 surface receptors. From Human immunodeficiency virus type 1 group M subtype B (isolate Lai) (HIV-1).
  12637..12817   +  LTR            5' LTR (truncated): truncated 5' long terminal repeat (LTR) from HIV-1
  12849..13073   +  polyA_signal   bGH poly(A) signal: bovine growth hormone polyadenylation signal
  13077..13098   +  promoter       SV40 promoter (fragment): SV40 enhancer and early promoter
  13119..13547   +  rep_origin     f1 ori (sequence partly withheld): f1 bacteriophage origin of replication; arrow indicates direction of (+) strand synthesis
  13561..13890   +  promoter       SV40 promoter: SV40 enhancer and early promoter
  13938..13985   +  promoter       EM7 promoter: synthetic bacterial promoter&nbsp
  14004..14378   +  CDS            BleoR: antibiotic-binding protein; Sh ble from Streptoalloteichus hindustanus; confers resistance to bleomycin, phleomycin, and Zeocin™
  14388..14513   +  CDS            ble (fragment): BLE_KLEPN - Experimental evidence at protein level: Swiss-Prot protein existence level 1. Binding protein with a strong affinity to the bleomycin family of antibiotics. Binds to CL990; an antimitotic-antibiotic compound. From Klebsiella pneumoniae.
  14508..14629   +  polyA_signal   SV40 poly(A) signal: SV40 polyadenylation signal
  14700..14722   -  protein_bind   lac operator (fragment): The lac repressor binds to the lac operator to inhibit transcription in E. coli. This inhibition can be relieved by adding lactose or isopropyl-β-D-thiogalactopyranoside (IPTG). lac repressor encoded by lacI
  14726..14756   -  promoter       lac promoter: promoter for the E. coli lac operon
  14771..14792   -  protein_bind   CAP binding site: CAP binding activates transcription in the presence of cAMP. E. coli catabolite activator protein
  14805..14897   -  CDS            lacI (fragment): lac repressor; lacI; The lac repressor binds to the lac operator to inhibit transcription in E. coli. This inhibition can be relieved by adding lactose or isopropyl-β-D-thiogalactopyranoside (IPTG).
  15080..15668   -  rep_origin     ori: high-copy-number ColE1/pMB1/pBR322/pUC origin of replication
  15839..16699   -  CDS            AmpR: β-lactamase; bla; confers resistance to ampicillin, carbenicillin, and related antibiotics
  16700..16804   -  promoter       AmpR promoter: bla
  16863..16915   -  misc_feature   bom (fragment): basis of mobility region from pBR322
