[The description below was written by a language model from this plasmid's Addgene catalogue record and pLannotate feature annotations shown in this document.]
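Description:
pCS-CG-WT-Cer-VWF is a roughly 17 kb mammalian expression plasmid built on the pCS-CG backbone. The catalogue lists it simply as a mammalian expression vector, but the feature table shows the architecture of an HIV-1-derived lentiviral transfer vector. A CMV enhancer/promoter sits upstream of a truncated 5' LTR, followed by the Ψ packaging signal, a gag fragment and the Rev response element. A second truncated LTR lies downstream of the insert, preceded by a nef fragment and followed by a bGH polyadenylation signal. These elements would allow the cassette between the LTRs to be transcribed and packaged as a viral genome, although the record does not state that the plasmid is used that way. In bacteria it is maintained by a high-copy ColE1/pUC origin and selected with ampicillin. An f1 origin is also present, along with an SV40/EM7-driven BleoR cassette that could provide Zeocin selection in mammalian or bacterial cells.

The payload is full-length human von Willebrand factor under an internal CMV enhancer/promoter. A cyan fluorescent protein coding region ("Cer" in the name, described as ECFP in the stated purpose) is inserted in frame between the D'D3 and A1 domains. The annotation tool labels the whole roughly 9.2 kb open reading frame as VWF and does not mark the fluorescent protein separately. A partial TEV site match is also annotated just downstream of the insert. The depositor notes an I471V substitution in VWF that does not affect function. The construct yields multimeric, fluorescently labelled VWF, and the associated work examined shear-dependent A2 domain unfolding and VWF self-association.
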