Addgene plasmid #124827: pCS-CG-WT-Cer-VWF
Purpose: Expresses multimeric human VWF-ECFP fusion protein. The cyan fluorescence protein coding region is inserted between the VWF-D'D3 and A1 domains.
Depositing lab: Sriram Neelamegham. Depositing organization: University at Buffalo (SUNY Buffalo). Publication: von Willebrand factor self-association is regulated by the shear-dependent unfolding of the A2 domain. Zhang C, Kelkar A, Neelamegham S. Blood Adv. 2019 Apr 9;3(7):957-968. doi: 10.1182/bloodadvances.2018030122. PubMed 30936056.
Backbone
  Vector backbone: pCS-CG
  Total vector size (bp): 17094
  Vector type: Mammalian Expression
Growth in bacteria
  Bacterial resistance: Ampicillin, 100 μg/mL
  Growth temperature: 37°C
  Growth strain: NEB Stable
  Copy number: High Copy
Gene/Insert
  Gene/Insert name: VWF with cyan fluorescent protein fusion between D'D3 and A1 domains
  Species: H. sapiens (human)
  Entrez Gene: VWF (a.k.a. F8VWF, VWD)
  Promoter: CMV
  Cloning method: Restriction Enzyme; 5′ cloning site BstB1 (not destroyed); 3′ cloning site BstBI (not destroyed)
  Sequencing primers: 5′ gcagagctggtttagtgaa; 3′ cagcattggtagctgctgta
Terms and licenses: Academic/Nonprofit Terms; Industry Terms: Not Available to Industry
Depositor comments: I471V mutation in VWF has no impact on function
How to cite: pCS-CG-WT-Cer-VWF was a gift from Sriram Neelamegham (Addgene plasmid # 124827 ; http://n2t.net/addgene:124827 ; RRID:Addgene_124827)
